>Addgene plasmid #215070 | NES-mAzGreen-Cyclin D1 (HP) | addgene full sequence | sequence record 429257 | Addgene NGS Result
CTGCAGCCTGAATATGGGCCAAACAGGATATCTGTGGTAAGCAGTTCCTGCCCCGGCTCAGGGCCAAGAA
CAGATGGAACAGCTGAATATGGGCCAAACAGGATATCTGTGGTAAGCAGTTCCTGCCCCGGCTCAGGGCC
AAGAACAGATGGTCCCCAGATGCGGTCCAGCCCTCAGCAGTTTCTAGAGAACCATCAGATGTTTCCAGGG
TGCCCCAAGGACCTGAAATGACCCTGTGCCTTATTTGAACTAACCAATCAGTTCGCTTCTCGCTTCTGTT
CGCGCGCTTCTGCTCCCCGAGCTCAATAAAAGAGCCCACAACCCCTCACTCGGGGCGCCAGTCCTCCGAT
TGACTGAGTCGCCCGGGTACCCGTGTATCCAATAAACCCTCTTGCAGTTGCATCCGACTTGTGGTCTCGC
TGTTCCTTGGGAGGGTCTCCTCTGAGTGATTGACTACCCGTCAGCGGGGGTCTTTCATTTGGGGGCTCGT
CCGGGATCGGGAGACCCCTGCCCAGGGACCACCGACCCACCACCGGGAGGCAAGCTGGCCAGCAACTTAT
CTGTGTCTGTCCGATTGTCTAGTGTCTATGACTGATTTTATGCGCCTGCGTCGGTACTAGTTAGCTAACT
AGCTCTGTATCTGGCGGACCCGTGGTGGAACTGACGAGTTCTGAACACCCGGCCGCAACCCTGGGAGACG
TCCCAGGGACTTTGGGGGCCGTTTTTGTGGCCCGACCTGAGGAAGGGAGTCGATGTGGAATCCGACCCCG
TCAGGATATGTGGTTCTGGTAGGAGACGAGAACCTAAAACAGTTCCCGCCTCCGTCTGAATTTTTGCTTT
CGGTTTGGAACCGAAGCCGCGCGTCTTGTCTGCTGCAGCGCTGCAGCATCGTTCTGTGTTGTCTCTGTCT
GACTGTGTTTCTGTATTTGTCTGAAAATTAGGGCCAGACTGTTACCACTCCCTTAAGTTTGACCTTAGGT
CACTGGAAAGATGTCGAGCGGATCGCTCACAACCAGTCGGTAGATGTCAAGAAGAGACGTTGGGTTACCT
TCTGCTCTGCAGAATGGCCAACCTTTAACGTCGGATGGCCGCGAGACGGCACCTTTAACCGAGACCTCAT
CACCCAGGTTAAGATCAAGGTCTTTTCACCTGGCCCGCATGGACACCCAGACCAGGTCCCCTACATCGTG
ACCTGGGAAGCCTTGGCTTTTGACCCCCCTCCCTGGGTCAAGCCCTTTGTACACCCTAAGCCTCCGCCTC
CTCTTCCTCCATCCGCCCCGTCTCTCCCCCTTGAACCTCCTCGTTCGACCCCGCCTCGATCCTCCCTTTA
TCCAGCCCTCACTCCTTCTCTAGGCGCCGGCCGGATCCCGCCACCATGGGAGCAGACATTGATGAACTTG
CGCTCAAATTCGCTGGACTTGATTTGGGACCGGCTAAGTCACCAGTGAGCGTGATCAAGCCCGAGATGAA
GATCAAGCTGTGCATGAGGGGCACCGTGAACGGCCACAACTTCGTGATCGAGGGCGAGGGCAAGGGCAAC
CCCTACGAGGGCACCCAGATCCTGGACCTGAACGTGACCGAGGGCGCCCCCCTGCCCTTCGCCTACGACA
TCCTGACCACCGTGTTCCAGTACGGCAACAGGGCCTTCACCAAGTACCCCGCCGACATCCAGGACTACTT
CAAGCAGACCTTCCCCGAGGGCTACCACTGGGAGAGGAGCATGACCTACGAGGACCAGGGCATCTGCACC
GCCACCAGCAACATCAGCATGAGGGGCGACTGCTTCTTCTACGACATCAGGTTCGACGGCACCAACTTCC
CCCCCAACGGCCCCGTGATGCAGAAGAAGACCCTGAAGTGGGAGCCCAGCACCGAGAAGATGTACGTGGA
GGACGGCGTGCTGAAGGGCGACGTGAACATGAGGCTGCTGCTGGAGGGCGGCGGCCACTACAGGTGCGAC
TTCAAGACCACCTACAAGGCCAAGAAGGAGGTGAGGCTGCCCGACGCCCACAAGATCGACCACAGGATCG
AGATCCTGAAGCACGACAAGGACTACAACAAGGTGAAGCTGTACGAGAACGCCGTGGCCAGGTACTCCAT
GCTGCCCAGCCAGGCCAAGTCCGGACTCAGATCTCGAGCTCAAGCTTCGAATTCACCAGAACACCAGCTC
CTGTGCTGCGAAGTGGAAACCATCCGCCGCGCGTACCCCGATGCCAACCTCCTCAACGACCGGGTGCTGC
GGGCCATGCTGAAGGCGGAGGAGACCTGCGCGCCCTCGGTGTCCTACTTCAAATGTGTGCAGAAGGAGGT
CCTGCCGTCCGCGCGGAAGATCGCCGCCACCGCGATGCTGGAGGTCTGCGAGGAACAGAAGTGCGAGGAG
GAGGTCTTCCCGCTGGCCATGAACTACCTGGACCGCTTCCTGTCGCTGGAGCCCGTGAAAAAGAGCCGCC
TGCAGCTGCTGGGGGCCACTTGCATGTTCGTGGCCTCTAAGATGAAGGAGACCATCCCCCTGACGGCCGA
GAAGCTGTGCATCTACACCGACAACTCCATCCGGCCCGAGGAGCTGCTGCAAATGGAGCTGCTCCTGGTG
AACAAGCTCAAGTGGAACCTGGCCGCAATGACCCCGCACGATTTCATTGAACACTTCCTCTCCAAAATGC
CAGAGGCGGAGGAGAACAAACAGATCATCCGCAAACACGCGCAGACCTTCGTTGCCCTCTGTGCCACAGA
TGTGAAGTTCATTTCCAATCCGCCCTCCATGGTGGCAGCGGGGAGCGTGGTGGCCGCAGTGCAAGGCCTG
AACCTGAGGAGCCCCAACAACTTCCTGTCCTACTACCGCCTCACACGCTTCCTCTCCAGAGTGATCAAGT
GTGACCCAGACTGCCTCCGGGCCTGCCAGGAGCAGATCGAAGCCCTGCTGGAGTCAAGCCTGCGCCAGGC
CCAGCAGAACATGGACCCCAAGGCCGCCGAGGAGGAGGAAGAGGAGGAGGAGGAGGTGGACCTGGCTTGC
ACACCCACCGACGTGCGGGACGTGGACATCTGAGTCGACCCTGTGGAATGTGTGTCAGTTAGGGTGTGGA
AAGTCCCCAGGCTCCCCAGCAGGCAGAAGTATGCAAAGCATGCATCTCAATTAGTCAGCAACCAGGTGTG
GAAAGTCCCCAGGCTCCCCAGCAGGCAGAAGTATGCAAAGCATGCATCTCAATTAGTCAGCAACCATAGT
CCCGCCCCTAACTCCGCCCATCCCGCCCCTAACTCCGCCCAGTTCCGCCCATTCTCCGCCCCATGGCTGA
CTAATTTTTTTTATTTATGCAGAGGCCGAGGCCGCCTCGGCCTCTGAGCTATTCCAGAAGTAGTGAGGAG
GCTTTTTTGGAGGCCTAGGCTTTTGCAAAAAGCTTACCATGACCGAGTACAAGCCCACGGTGCGCCTCGC
CACCCGCGACGACGTCCCCAGGGCCGTACGCACCCTCGCCGCCGCGTTCGCCGACTACCCCGCCACGCGC
CACACCGTCGATCCGGACCGCCACATCGAGCGGGTCACCGAGCTGCAAGAACTCTTCCTCACGCGCGTCG
GGCTCGACATCGGCAAGGTGTGGGTCGCGGACGACGGCGCCGCGGTGGCGGTCTGGACCACGCCGGAGAG
CGTCGAAGCGGGGGCGGTGTTCGCCGAGATCGGCCCGCGCATGGCCGAGTTGAGCGGTTCCCGGCTGGCC
GCGCAGCAACAGATGGAAGGCCTCCTGGCGCCGCACCGGCCCAAGGAGCCCGCGTGGTTCCTGGCCACCG
TCGGCGTCTCGCCCGACCACCAGGGCAAGGGTCTGGGCAGCGCCGTCGTGCTCCCCGGAGTGGAGGCGGC
CGAGCGCGCCGGGGTGCCCGCCTTCCTGGAGACCTCCGCGCCCCGCAACCTCCCCTTCTACGAGCGGCTC
GGCTTCACCGTCACCGCCGACGTCGAGGTGCCCGAAGGACCGCGCACCTGGTGCATGACCCGCAAGCCCG
GTGCCTGACGCCCGCCCCACGACCCGCAGCGCCCGACCGAAAGGAGCGCACGACCCCATGCATCGATAAA
ATAAAAGATTTTATTTAGTCTCCAGAAAAAGGGGGGAATGAAAGACCCCACCTGTAGGTTTGGCAAGCTA
GCTTAAGTAACGCCATTTTGCAAGGCATGGAAAAATACATAACTGAGAATAGAGAAGTTCAGATCAAGGT
CAGGAACAGATGGAACAGCTGAATATGGGCCAAACAGGATATCTGTGGTAAGCAGTTCCTGCCCCGGCTC
AGGGCCAAGAACAGATGGAACAGCTGAATATGGGCCAAACAGGATATCTGTGGTAAGCAGTTCCTGCCCC
GGCTCAGGGCCAAGAACAGATGGTCCCCAGATGCGGTCCAGCCCTCAGCAGTTTCTAGAGAACCATCAGA
TGTTTCCAGGGTGCCCCAAGGACCTGAAATGACCCTGTGCCTTATTTGAACTAACCAATCAGTTCGCTTC
TCGCTTCTGTTCGCGCGCTTCTGCTCCCCGAGCTCAATAAAAGAGCCCACAACCCCTCACTCGGGGCGCC
AGTCCTCCGATTGACTGAGTCGCCCGGGTACCCGTGTATCCAATAAACCCTCTTGCAGTTGCATCCGACT
TGTGGTCTCGCTGTTCCTTGGGAGGGTCTCCTCTGAGTGATTGACTACCCGTCAGCGGGGGTCTTTCACA
TGCAGCATGTATCAAAATTAATTTGGTTTTTTTTCTTAAGTATTTACATTAAATGGCCATAGTTGCATTA
ATGAATCGGCCAACGCGCGGGGAGAGGCGGTTTGCGTATTGGGCGCTCTTCCGCTTCCTCGCTCACTGAC
TCGCTGCGCTCGGTCGTTCGGCTGCGGCGAGCGGTATCAGCTCACTCAAAGGCGGTAATACGGTTATCCA
CAGAATCAGGGGATAACGCAGGAAAGAACATGTGAGCAAAAGGCCAGCAAAAGGCCAGGAACCGTAAAAA
GGCCGCGTTGCTGGCGTTTTTCCATAGGCTCCGCCCCCCTGACGAGCATCACAAAAATCGACGCTCAAGT
CAGAGGTGGCGAAACCCGACAGGACTATAAAGATACCAGGCGTTTCCCCCTGGAAGCTCCCTCGTGCGCT
CTCCTGTTCCGACCCTGCCGCTTACCGGATACCTGTCCGCCTTTCTCCCTTCGGGAAGCGTGGCGCTTTC
TCATAGCTCACGCTGTAGGTATCTCAGTTCGGTGTAGGTCGTTCGCTCCAAGCTGGGCTGTGTGCACGAA
CCCCCCGTTCAGCCCGACCGCTGCGCCTTATCCGGTAACTATCGTCTTGAGTCCAACCCGGTAAGACACG
ACTTATCGCCACTGGCAGCAGCCACTGGTAACAGGATTAGCAGAGCGAGGTATGTAGGCGGTGCTACAGA
GTTCTTGAAGTGGTGGCCTAACTACGGCTACACTAGAAGAACAGTATTTGGTATCTGCGCTCTGCTGAAG
CCAGTTACCTTCGGAAAAAGAGTTGGTAGCTCTTGATCCGGCAAACAAACCACCGCTGGTAGCGGTGGTT
TTTTTGTTTGCAAGCAGCAGATTACGCGCAGAAAAAAAGGATCTCAAGAAGATCCTTTGATCTTTTCTAC
GGGGTCTGACGCTCAGTGGAACGAAAACTCACGTTAAGGGATTTTGGTCATGAGATTATCAAAAAGGATC
TTCACCTAGATCCTTTTGCGGCCGCAAATCAATCTAAAGTATATATGAGTAAACTTGGTCTGACAGTTAC
CAATGCTTAATCAGTGAGGCACCTATCTCAGCGATCTGTCTATTTCGTTCATCCATAGTTGCCTGACTCC
CCGTCGTGTAGATAACTACGATACGGGAGGGCTTACCATCTGGCCCCAGTGCTGCAATGATACCGCGAGA
CCCACGCTCACCGGCTCCAGATTTATCAGCAATAAACCAGCCAGCCGGAAGGGCCGAGCGCAGAAGTGGT
CCTGCAACTTTATCCGCCTCCATCCAGTCTATTAATTGTTGCCGGGAAGCTAGAGTAAGTAGTTCGCCAG
TTAATAGTTTGCGCAACGTTGTTGCCATTGCTACAGGCATCGTGGTGTCACGCTCGTCGTTTGGTATGGC
TTCATTCAGCTCCGGTTCCCAACGATCAAGGCGAGTTACATGATCCCCCATGTTGTGCAAAAAAGCGGTT
AGCTCCTTCGGTCCTCCGATCGTTGTCAGAAGTAAGTTGGCCGCAGTGTTATCACTCATGGTTATGGCAG
CACTGCATAATTCTCTTACTGTCATGCCATCCGTAAGATGCTTTTCTGTGACTGGTGAGTACTCAACCAA
GTCATTCTGAGAATAGTGTATGCGGCGACCGAGTTGCTCTTGCCCGGCGTCAATACGGGATAATACCGCG
CCACATAGCAGAACTTTAAAAGTGCTCATCATTGGAAAACGTTCTTCGGGGCGAAAACTCTCAAGGATCT
TACCGCTGTTGAGATCCAGTTCGATGTAACCCACTCGTGCACCCAACTGATCTTCAGCATCTTTTACTTT
CACCAGCGTTTCTGGGTGAGCAAAAACAGGAAGGCAAAATGCCGCAAAAAAGGGAATAAGGGCGACACGG
AAATGTTGAATACTCATACTCTTCCTTTTTCAATATTATTGAAGCATTTATCAGGGTTATTGTCTCATGA
GCGGATACATATTTGAATGTATTTAGAAAAATAAACAAATAGGGGTTCCGCGCACATTTCCCCGAAAAGT
GCCAC
Features (pLannotate 1.2.2; 14 found; start..end, strand, type, name):
      8..477     +  LTR            LTR: long terminal repeat from Moloney murine leukemia virus
    601..875     +  misc_feature   MESV Ψ (fragment): packaging signal of murine embryonic stem cell virus
    942..1358    +  CDS            gag (truncated): truncated Moloney murine leukemia virus (MMLV) gag gene lacking the start codon
   1445..2120    +  CDS            hmAzami-Green (fragment): humanized monomeric Azami-Green fluorescent protein mammalian codon-optimized
   2120..2154    +  misc_feature   MCS (fragment): multiple cloning site
   2159..3040    +  CDS            CCND1: CCND1_HUMAN - Also known as BCL1, PRAD1. Experimental evidence at protein level: Swiss-Prot protein existence level 1. Regulatory component of the cyclin D1-CDK4 (DC) complex that phosphorylates and inhibits members of the retinoblastoma (RB) protein family including RB1 and regulates the cell-cycle during G(1)/S transition. Phosphorylation of RB1 allows dissociation of the transcription factor E2F from the RB/E2F complex and the subsequent transcription of E2F target genes which are responsible for the progression through the G(1) phase. Hypophosphorylates RB1 in early G(1) phase. Cyclin D-CD
   3060..3389    +  promoter       SV40 promoter: SV40 enhancer and early promoter
   3399..3998    +  CDS            PuroR: puromycin N-acetyltransferase; pac from Streptomyces alboniger; confers resistance to puromycin
   4097..4218    +  LTR            3' LTR (ΔU3) (fragment): self-inactivating 3' long terminal repeat (LTR) from Moloney murine leukemia virus
   4219..4688    +  LTR            LTR: long terminal repeat from Moloney murine leukemia virus
   4754..4806    -  CDS            lacI (fragment): lac repressor; lacI; The lac repressor binds to the lac operator to inhibit transcription in E. coli. This inhibition can be relieved by adding lactose or isopropyl-β-D-thiogalactopyranoside (IPTG).
   4989..5577    -  rep_origin     ori: high-copy-number ColE1/pMB1/pBR322/pUC origin of replication
   5737..6597    -  CDS            AmpR: β-lactamase; bla; confers resistance to ampicillin, carbenicillin, and related antibiotics
   6598..6702    -  promoter       AmpR promoter: bla
