[The description below was written by a language model from this plasmid's Addgene catalogue record and pLannotate feature annotations shown in this document.]
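Description:
NES-mAzGreen-Cyclin D1 (HP) is a pBABE-based gammaretroviral vector for stable expression of a fluorescently tagged human cyclin D1 mutant in mammalian cells. In bacteria it is maintained through a high-copy ColE1/pUC-type origin and selected with ampicillin via the β-lactamase gene and its native promoter. The retroviral unit is flanked by Moloney murine leukemia virus long terminal repeats and includes a Ψ packaging signal plus a truncated, start-codon-deficient gag segment, which together allow the transcribed genome to be encapsidated when gag, pol and env are supplied in trans by a packaging cell line. The annotation tool also flags a short fragment resembling a ΔU3 3' LTR immediately next to a full-length 3' LTR. Because the record names the LTR as the promoter, the vector is evidently not self-inactivating.

The 5' LTR drives the fusion open reading frame. According to the record, a nuclear export signal sits at the N terminus, although it is not separately annotated in the feature table. It is followed by humanized monomeric Azami-Green, a short remnant of a multiple cloning site acting as a linker, and then CCND1. The "HP" designation denotes the substitutions M56A, V60A and W63A in cyclin D1; the record does not explain their functional consequence. The export signal would be expected to bias the fusion toward the cytoplasm, and the green fluorophore permits its localisation and abundance to be monitored. Downstream, an SV40 early promoter expresses puromycin N-acetyltransferase, so transduced cells can be selected with puromycin. The associated publication concerns a CDK-independent role of D-type cyclins in regulating DNA mismatch repair, which suggests this construct served as a mislocalised mutant variant in those experiments.
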