Addgene plasmid #215070: NES-mAzGreen-Cyclin D1 (HP)
Purpose: Expresses NES-mAzGreen-Cyclin D1 (HP) in mammalian cells from a retroviral vector.
Depositing lab: Michele Pagano. Depositing organization: NYU Grossman School of Medicine. Publication: CDK-independent role of D-type cyclins in regulating DNA mismatch repair. Rona G, Miwatani-Minter B, Zhang Q, Goldberg HV, Kerzhnerman MA, Howard JB, Simoneschi D, Lane E, Hobbs JW, Sassani E, Wang AA, Keegan S, Laverty DJ, Piett CG, Pongor LS, Xu ML, Andrade J, Thomas A, Sicinski P, Askenazi M, Ueberheide B, Fenyo D, Nagel ZD, Pagano M. Mol Cell. 2024 Feb 29:S1097-2765(24)00129-1. doi: 10.1016/j.molcel.2024.02.010. PubMed 38458201.
Backbone
  Vector backbone: pBABE
  Vector type: Mammalian Expression, Retroviral
  Selectable markers: Puromycin
Growth in bacteria
  Bacterial resistance: Ampicillin, 100 μg/mL
  Growth temperature: 37°C
  Growth strain: NEB Stable
  Copy number: High Copy
Gene/Insert
  Gene/Insert name: CCND1 (alt name: BCL1)
  Species: H. sapiens (human)
  Mutation: Cyclin D1(HP) denotes mutations M56A, V60A, and W63A.
  Entrez Gene: CCND1 (a.k.a. BCL1, D11S287E, PRAD1, U21B31)
  Promoter: LTR
  Tag / fusion protein: NES-mAzGreen (N terminal on insert)
  Cloning method: Unknown
  Sequencing primers: 5′ pBABE 5'; 3′ pBABE 3'
Terms and licenses: Academic/Nonprofit Terms; Industry Terms: Not Available to Industry
How to cite: NES-mAzGreen-Cyclin D1 (HP) was a gift from Michele Pagano (Addgene plasmid # 215070 ; http://n2t.net/addgene:215070 ; RRID:Addgene_215070)
